Addgene plasmid #203550: pCAG-TSF-ATG13 (363-517)
Purpose: Mammalian expression of TwinStrep-Flag tagged ATG13 (363-517)
Depositing lab: James Hurley. Depositing organization: University of California, Berkeley. Publication: Structure and activation of the human autophagy-initiating ULK1C:PI3KC3-C1 supercomplex. Chen M, Nguyen TN, Ren X, Khuu G, Cook ASI, Zhao Y, Yildiz A, Lazarou M, Hurley JH. Nat Struct Mol Biol. 2025 Sep;32(9):1596-1605. doi: 10.1038/s41594-025-01557-x. Epub 2025 May 29. PubMed 40442316.
Backbone
  Vector backbone: pCAG
  Vector type: Mammalian Expression
Growth in bacteria
  Bacterial resistance: Ampicillin, 100 μg/mL
  Growth temperature: 37°C
  Growth strain: DH5alpha
  Copy number: High Copy
Gene/Insert
  Gene/Insert name: ATG13
  Species: H. sapiens (human)
  GenBank ID: NP_001333259.1
  Entrez Gene: ATG13 (a.k.a. KIAA0652, PARATARG8)
  Promoter: CMV
  Tag / fusion protein: TwinStrep Flag (N terminal on insert)
  Cloning method: Restriction Enzyme; 5′ cloning site KpnI (unknown if destroyed); 3′ cloning site XmaI (unknown if destroyed)
Terms and licenses: Academic/Nonprofit Terms; Industry Terms: Not Available to Industry
Depositor comments: TwinStrep-Flag-TEVsite-ATG13 (363-517)-stop
How to cite: pCAG-TSF-ATG13 (363-517) was a gift from James Hurley (Addgene plasmid # 203550 ; http://n2t.net/addgene:203550 ; RRID:Addgene_203550)
