[The description below was written by a language model from this plasmid's Addgene catalogue record and pLannotate feature annotations shown in this document.]
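Description:
pCAG-TSF-ATG13 (363-517) is a 5.5 kb mammalian expression plasmid built on the pCAG backbone for producing a tagged C-terminal fragment of human ATG13, an autophagy factor that acts with ULK1 and RB1CC1 in autophagosome formation. It is maintained in E. coli as a high-copy plasmid through a ColE1/pUC-type origin and selected with ampicillin via the β-lactamase gene. No mammalian selection marker is annotated, which fits transient transfection use. An SV40 origin is present and could support episomal replication in cells expressing large T antigen. Short lac promoter/operator and lacI fragments are backbone remnants with no evident role in expression.

The catalogue lists the promoter as CMV, but the feature table shows the composite CAG arrangement: the CMV immediate-early enhancer joined to the chicken β-actin promoter and a chimeric β-actin/β-globin intron, which together drive strong constitutive transcription. The open reading frame encodes, in order, an N-terminal Twin-Strep tag, a FLAG epitope, a TEV protease cleavage site and ATG13 residues 363-517 followed by a stop codon. The insert was cloned between KpnI and XmaI sites. Transcripts terminate at a rabbit β-globin polyadenylation signal, and the small flanking HBB matches are most likely globin-derived untranslated sequence belonging to the vector.

The Twin-Strep tag allows affinity capture on Strep-Tactin resin, FLAG offers an alternative handle for purification or detection, and TEV cleavage can remove both tags. The associated work concerns the structure and activation of the human ULK1 complex and PI3KC3-C1 supercomplex, so the construct is presumably used to express and purify this ATG13 region from mammalian cells for biochemical, structural or interaction studies.
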