Features (pLannotate 1.2.2; 22 found; start..end, strand, type, name):
    129..508     +  enhancer       CMV enhancer: human cytomegalovirus immediate early enhancer
    510..785     +  promoter       chicken β-actin promoter: No description available
    786..1802    +  intron         chimeric intron: chimera between introns from chicken β-actin and rabbit β-globin
   1800..1856    +  CDS            HBB (fragment): HBB_LEPEU - Experimental evidence at protein level: Swiss-Prot protein existence level 1. Involved in oxygen transport from the lung to the various peripheral tissues. From Lepus europaeus (European hare).
   1898..1915    +  CDS            Twin-Strep-tag (fragment): two Strep-Tag®II moieties connected by a linker for enhanced binding to Strep-Tactin®, an engineered form of streptavidin (Schmidt et al., 2013)
   1952..1974    +  CDS            Strep-Tag II (fragment): peptide that binds Strep-Tactin®, an engineered form of streptavidin
   1982..2005    +  CDS            FLAG: FLAG® epitope tag, followed by an enterokinase cleavage site
   2012..2028    +  CDS            TEV site (fragment): tobacco etch virus (TEV) protease recognition and cleavage site
   2033..2497    +  CDS            ATG13 (fragment): ATG13_HUMAN - Also known as KIAA0652. Experimental evidence at protein level: Swiss-Prot protein existence level 1. Autophagy factor required for autophagosome formation and mitophagy. Target of the TOR kinase signaling pathway that regulates autophagy through the control of the phosphorylation status of ATG13 and ULK1, and the regulation of the ATG13-ULK1-RB1CC1 complex. Through its regulation of ULK1 activity, plays a role in the regulation of the kinase activity of mTORC1 and cell proliferation. From Homo sapiens (Human).
   2532..2609    +  CDS            HBB (fragment): HBB_PONPY - Experimental evidence at transcript level: Swiss-Prot protein existence level 2. Involved in oxygen transport from the lung to the various peripheral tissues. From Pongo pygmaeus (Bornean orangutan).
   2680..2735    +  polyA_signal   β-globin poly(A) signal: rabbit β-globin polyadenylation signal (Gil and Proudfoot, 1987)
   3120..3136    -  protein_bind   lac operator: The lac repressor binds to the lac operator to inhibit transcription in E. coli. This inhibition can be relieved by adding lactose or isopropyl-β-D-thiogalactopyranoside (IPTG). lac repressor encoded by lacI
   3144..3174    -  promoter       lac promoter: promoter for the E. coli lac operon
   3189..3210    -  protein_bind   CAP binding site: CAP binding activates transcription in the presence of cAMP. E. coli catabolite activator protein
   3223..3262    -  CDS            lacI (fragment): lac repressor; lacI; The lac repressor binds to the lac operator to inhibit transcription in E. coli. This inhibition can be relieved by adding lactose or isopropyl-β-D-thiogalactopyranoside (IPTG).
   3269..3291    +  promoter       SV40 promoter (fragment): SV40 enhancer and early promoter
   3315..3450    +  rep_origin     SV40 ori: SV40 origin of replication
   3470..3604    +  polyA_signal   SV40 poly(A) signal: SV40 polyadenylation signal
   3606..3660    -  CDS            lacI (fragment): lac repressor; lacI; The lac repressor binds to the lac operator to inhibit transcription in E. coli. This inhibition can be relieved by adding lactose or isopropyl-β-D-thiogalactopyranoside (IPTG).
   3843..4431    -  rep_origin     ori: high-copy-number ColE1/pMB1/pBR322/pUC origin of replication
   4602..5462    -  CDS            AmpR: β-lactamase; bla; confers resistance to ampicillin, carbenicillin, and related antibiotics
   5463..98      -  promoter       AmpR promoter (across the origin): bla
>Addgene plasmid #203550 | pCAG-TSF-ATG13 (363-517) | addgene full sequence | sequence record 400961 | Addgene NGS Result
CTTTTTCAATATTATTGAAGCATTTATCAGGGTTATTGTCTCATGAGCGGATACATATTTGAATGTATTT
AGAAAAATAAACAAATAGGGGTTCCGCGCACATTTCCCCGAAAAGTGCCACCTGGGTCGACATTGATTAT
TGACTAGTTATTAATAGTAATCAATTACGGGGTCATTAGTTCATAGCCCATATATGGAGTTCCGCGTTAC
ATAACTTACGGTAAATGGCCCGCCTGGCTGACCGCCCAACGACCCCCGCCCATTGACGTCAATAATGACG
TATGTTCCCATAGTAACGCCAATAGGGACTTTCCATTGACGTCAATGGGTGGAGTATTTACGGTAAACTG
CCCACTTGGCAGTACATCAAGTGTATCATATGCCAAGTACGCCCCCTATTGACGTCAATGACGGTAAATG
GCCCGCCTGGCATTATGCCCAGTACATGACCTTATGGGACTTTCCTACTTGGCAGTACATCTACGTATTA
GTCATCGCTATTACCATGGTCGAGGTGAGCCCCACGTTCTGCTTCACTCTCCCCATCTCCCCCCCCTCCC
CACCCCCAATTTTGTATTTATTTATTTTTTAATTATTTTGTGCAGCGATGGGGGCGGGGGGGGGGGGGGS
GCGCGCCAGGCGGGGCGGGGCGGGGCGAGGGGCGGGGCGGGGCGAGGCGGAGAGGTGCGGCGGCAGCCAA
TCAGAGCGGCGCGCTCCGAAAGTTTCCTTTTATGGCGAGGCGGCGGCGGCGGCGGCCCTATAAAAAGCGA
AGCGCGCGGCGGGCGGGAGTCGCTGCGCGCTGCCTTCGCCCCGTGCCCCGCTCCGCCGCCGCCTCGCGCC
GCCCGCCCCGGCTCTGACTGACCGCGTTACTCCCACAGGTGAGCGGGCGGGACGGCCCTTCTCCTCCGGG
CTGTAATTAGCGCTTGGTTTAATGACGGCTTGTTTCTTTTCTGTGGCTGCGTGAAAGCCTTGAGGGGCTC
CGGGAGGGCCCTTTGTGCGGGGGGAGCGGCTCGGGGGGTGCGTGCGTGTGTGTGTGCGTGGGGAGCGCCG
CGTGCGGCTCCGCGCTGCCCGGCGGCTGTGAGCGCTGCGGGCGCGGCGCGGGGCTTTGTGCGCTCCGCAG
TGTGCGCGAGGGGAGCGCGGCCGGGGGCGGTGCCCCGCGGTGCGGGGGGGGCTGCGAGGGGAACAAAGGC
TGCGTGCGGGGTGTGTGCGTGGGGGGGTGAGCAGGGGGTGTGGGCGCGTCGGTCGGGCTGCAACCCCCCC
TGCACCCCCCTCCCCGAGTTGCTGAGCACGGCCCGGCTTCGGGTGCGGGGCTCCGTACGGGGCGTGGCGC
GGGGCTCGCCGTGCCGGGCGGGGGGTGGCGGCAGGTGGGGGTGCCGGGCGGGGCGGGGCCGCCTCGGGCC
GGGGAGGGCTCGGGGGAGGGGCGCGGCGGCCCCCGGAGCGCCGGCGGCTGTCGAGGCGCGGCGAGCCGCA
GCCATTGCCTTTTATGGTAATCGTGCGAGAGGGCGCAGGGACTTCCTTTGTCCCAAATCTGTGCGGAGCC
GAAATCTGGGAGGCGCCGCCGCACCCCCTCTAGCGGGCGCGGGGCGAAGCGGTGCGGCGCCGGCAGGAAG
GAAATGGGCGGGGAGGGCCTTCGTGCGTCGCCGCGCCGCCGTCCCCTTCTCCCTCTCCAGCCTCGGGGCT
GTCCGCGGGGGGACGGCTGCCTTCGGGGGGGACGGGGCAGGGCGGGGTTCGGCTTCTGGCGTGTGACCGG
CGGCTCTAGAGCCTCTGCTAACCATGTTCATGCCTTCTTCTTTTTCCTACAGCTCCTGGGCAACGTGCTG
GTTATTGTGCTGTCTCATCATTTTGGCAAAGAATTCCTCGATCGACGGTATCGATAGCCACCATGGCGGC
CTGGTCACACCCGCAGTTCGAGAAAGGTGGAGGTGCCCGAGGTGGATCGGGAGGTGGATCGTGGAGCCAC
CCGCAGTTCGAAAAAGGATTCGATTACAAGGATGACGATGACAAGGGTACCGAAAACCTGTACTTCCAAT
CCCACGATGTCCTGGAAACCATCTTCGTGAGAAAAGTCGGCGCTTTTGTGAACAAGCCCATTAATCAGGT
CACACTCACCTCTCTGGACATCCCTTTCGCTATGTTTGCACCAAAGAACCTCGAGCTGGAAGACACTGAT
CCCATGGTGAATCCTCCAGACTCACCCGAGACAGAAAGTCCTCTCCAGGGCAGTCTGCACAGCGATGGAA
GCTCCGGTGGCTCTTCAGGCAACACACATGACGATTTCGTCATGATTGACTTCAAACCCGCTTTTTCCAA
GGACGATATCCTCCCTATGGATCTGGGAACCTTCTACAGGGAGTTTCAGAATCCCCCTCAGCTCAGTAGC
CTGAGCATTGACATCGGTGCCCAGTCCATGGCTGAGGACCTCGATTCTCTGCCTGAAAAACTGGCTGTGC
ACGAGAAGAACGTCAGAGAATTCGACGCATTTGTGGAGACCCTGCAGTAACCCGGGTGATATCTTAATTA
ATTAACTCGAGGAATTCACTCCTCAGGTGCAGGCTGCCTATCAGAAGGTGGTGGCTGGTGTGGCCAATGC
CCTGGCTCACAAATACCACTGAGATCTTTTTCCCTCTGCCAAAAATTATGGGGACATCATGAAGCCCCTT
GAGCATCTGACTTCTGGCTAATAAAGGAAATTTATTTTCATTGCAATAGTGTGTTGGAATTTTTTGTGTC
TCTCACTCGGAAGGACATATGGGAGGGCAAATCATTTAAAACATCAGAATGAGTATTTGGTTTAGAGTTT
GGCAACATATGCCCATATGCTGGCTGCCATGAACAAAGGTTGGCTATAAAGAGGTCATCAGTATATGAAA
CAGCCCCCTGCTGTCCATTCCTTATTCCATAGAAAAGCCTTGACTTGAGGTTAGATTTTTTTTATATTTT
GTTTTGTGTTATTTTTTTCTTTAACATCCCTAAAATTTTCCTTACATGTTTTACTAGCCAGATTTTTCCT
CCTCTCCTGACTACTCCCAGTCATAGCTGTCCCTCTTCTCTTATGGAGATCCCTCGACCTGCAGCCCAAG
CTTGGCGTAATCATGGTCATAGCTGTTTCCTGTGTGAAATTGTTATCCGCTCACAATTCCACACAACATA
CGAGCCGGAAGCATAAAGTGTAAAGCCTGGGGTGCCTAATGAGTGAGCTAACTCACATTAATTGCGTTGC
GCTCACTGCCCGCTTTCCAGTCGGGAAACCTGTCGTGCCAGCGGATCCGCATCTCAATTAGTCAGCAACC
ATAGTCCCGCCCCTAACTCCGCCCATCCCGCCCCTAACTCCGCCCAGTTCCGCCCATTCTCCGCCCCATG
GCTGACTAATTTTTTTTATTTATGCAGAGGCCGAGGCCGCCTCGGCCTCTGAGCTATTCCAGAAGTAGTG
AGGAGGCTTTTTTGGAGGCCTAGGCTTTTGCAAAAAGCTAACTTGTTTATTGCAGCTTATAATGGTTACA
AATAAAGCAATAGCATCACAAATTTCACAAATAAAGCATTTTTTTCACTGCATTCTAGTTGTGGTTTGTC
CAAACTCATCAATGTATCTTATCATGTCTGGATCCGCTGCATTAATGAATCGGCCAACGCGCGGGGAGAG
GCGGTTTGCGTATTGGGCGCTCTTCCGCTTCCTCGCTCACTGACTCGCTGCGCTCGGTCGTTCGGCTGCG
GCGAGCGGTATCAGCTCACTCAAAGGCGGTAATACGGTTATCCACAGAATCAGGGGATAACGCAGGAAAG
AACATGTGAGCAAAAGGCCAGCAAAAGGCCAGGAACCGTAAAAAGGCCGCGTTGCTGGCGTTTTTCCATA
GGCTCCGCCCCCCTGACGAGCATCACAAAAATCGACGCTCAAGTCAGAGGTGGCGAAACCCGACAGGACT
ATAAAGATACCAGGCGTTTCCCCCTGGAAGCTCCCTCGTGCGCTCTCCTGTTCCGACCCTGCCGCTTACC
GGATACCTGTCCGCCTTTCTCCCTTCGGGAAGCGTGGCGCTTTCTCATAGCTCACGCTGTAGGTATCTCA
GTTCGGTGTAGGTCGTTCGCTCCAAGCTGGGCTGTGTGCACGAACCCCCCGTTCAGCCCGACCGCTGCGC
CTTATCCGGTAACTATCGTCTTGAGTCCAACCCGGTAAGACACGACTTATCGCCACTGGCAGCAGCCACT
GGTAACAGGATTAGCAGAGCGAGGTATGTAGGCGGTGCTACAGAGTTCTTGAAGTGGTGGCCTAACTACG
GCTACACTAGAAGAACAGTATTTGGTATCTGCGCTCTGCTGAAGCCAGTTACCTTCGGAAAAAGAGTTGG
TAGCTCTTGATCCGGCAAACAAACCACCGCTGGTAGCGGTGGTTTTTTTGTTTGCAAGCAGCAGATTACG
CGCAGAAAAAAAGGATCTCAAGAAGATCCTTTGATCTTTTCTACGGGGTCTGACGCTCAGTGGAACGAAA
ACTCACGTTAAGGGATTTTGGTCATGAGATTATCAAAAAGGATCTTCACCTAGATCCTTTTAAATTAAAA
ATGAAGTTTTAAATCAATCTAAAGTATATATGAGTAAACTTGGTCTGACAGTTACCAATGCTTAATCAGT
GAGGCACCTATCTCAGCGATCTGTCTATTTCGTTCATCCATAGTTGCCTGACTCCCCGTCGTGTAGATAA
CTACGATACGGGAGGGCTTACCATCTGGCCCCAGTGCTGCAATGATACCGCGAGACCCACGCTCACCGGC
TCCAGATTTATCAGCAATAAACCAGCCAGCCGGAAGGGCCGAGCGCAGAAGTGGTCCTGCAACTTTATCC
GCCTCCATCCAGTCTATTAATTGTTGCCGGGAAGCTAGAGTAAGTAGTTCGCCAGTTAATAGTTTGCGCA
ACGTTGTTGCCATTGCTACAGGCATCGTGGTGTCACGCTCGTCGTTTGGTATGGCTTCATTCAGCTCCGG
TTCCCAACGATCAAGGCGAGTTACATGATCCCCCATGTTGTGCAAAAAAGCGGTTAGCTCCTTCGGTCCT
CCGATCGTTGTCAGAAGTAAGTTGGCCGCAGTGTTATCACTCATGGTTATGGCAGCACTGCATAATTCTC
TTACTGTCATGCCATCCGTAAGATGCTTTTCTGTGACTGGTGAGTACTCAACCAAGTCATTCTGAGAATA
GTGTATGCGGCGACCGAGTTGCTCTTGCCCGGCGTCAATACGGGATAATACCGCGCCACATAGCAGAACT
TTAAAAGTGCTCATCATTGGAAAACGTTCTTCGGGGCGAAAACTCTCAAGGATCTTACCGCTGTTGAGAT
CCAGTTCGATGTAACCCACTCGTGCACCCAACTGATCTTCAGCATCTTTTACTTTCACCAGCGTTTCTGG
GTGAGCAAAAACAGGAAGGCAAAATGCCGCAAAAAAGGGAATAAGGGCGACACGGAAATGTTGAATACTC
ATACTCTTC
