>Addgene plasmid #203550 | pCAG-TSF-ATG13 (363-517) | depositor partial sequence | sequence record 394688 | TSF (ClaI/kpnI)
ATGGCGGCCTGGTCACACCCGCAGTTCGAGAAAGGTGGAGGTGCCCGAGGTGGATCGGGAGGTGGATCGT
GGAGCCACCCGCAGTTCGAAAAAGGATTCGATTACAAGGATGACGATGACAAG
