>Addgene plasmid #203550 | pCAG-TSF-ATG13 (363-517) | depositor partial sequence | sequence record 394689 | TEVsite-ATG13 (363-517) (KpnI/XmaI)
GAAAACCTGTACTTCCAATCCCACGATGTCCTGGAAACCATCTTCGTGAGAAAAGTCGGCGCTTTTGTGA
ACAAGCCCATTAATCAGGTCACACTCACCTCTCTGGACATCCCTTTCGCTATGTTTGCACCAAAGAACCT
CGAGCTGGAAGACACTGATCCCATGGTGAATCCTCCAGACTCACCCGAGACAGAAAGTCCTCTCCAGGGC
AGTCTGCACAGCGATGGAAGCTCCGGTGGCTCTTCAGGCAACACACATGACGATTTCGTCATGATTGACT
TCAAACCCGCTTTTTCCAAGGACGATATCCTCCCTATGGATCTGGGAACCTTCTACAGGGAGTTTCAGAA
TCCCCCTCAGCTCAGTAGCCTGAGCATTGACATCGGTGCCCAGTCCATGGCTGAGGACCTCGATTCTCTG
CCTGAAAAACTGGCTGTGCACGAGAAGAACGTCAGAGAATTCGACGCATTTGTGGAGACCCTGCAGTAA
